Addgene plasmid #79918: pCMV-EPN-03
Purpose: Myr2-12GS-I3-01-myc-Late1
Depositing lab: Neil King. Depositing organization: University of Washington. Publication: Designed proteins induce the formation of nanocage-containing extracellular vesicles. Votteler J, Ogohara C, Yi S, Hsia Y, Nattermann U, Belnap DM, King NP, Sundquist WI. Nature. 2016 Dec 8;540(7632):292-295. doi: 10.1038/nature20607. Epub 2016 Nov 30. PubMed 27919066.
Backbone
  Vector backbone: pCMV
  Backbone size w/o insert (bp): 5443
  Modifications to backbone: Inserts were cloned into the Kpn1 and Xho1 sites
  Vector type: Mammalian Expression, Bacterial Expression
  Selectable markers: Neomycin (select with G418)
Growth in bacteria
  Bacterial resistance: Ampicillin, 100 μg/mL
  Growth temperature: 37°C
  Growth strain: DH5alpha
  Copy number: High Copy
Gene/Insert
  Gene/Insert name: EPN-03
Terms and licenses: Academic/Nonprofit Terms; Industry Terms: Not Available to Industry
How to cite: pCMV-EPN-03 was a gift from Neil King (Addgene plasmid # 79918 ; http://n2t.net/addgene:79918 ; RRID:Addgene_79918)
