[The description below was written by a language model from this plasmid's Addgene catalogue record.]
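Description:
pCMV-EPN-03 is a mammalian expression plasmid built on a pCMV backbone (about 5.4 kb without insert), with the EPN-03 coding sequence cloned between the KpnI and XhoI sites. It is maintained in E. coli as a high-copy plasmid under ampicillin selection, and it carries a neomycin resistance marker that allows G418 selection of transfected mammalian cells. The record also lists bacterial expression as a vector type. No feature table is provided, so the promoter, polyadenylation signal and origins of replication are not explicitly recorded; the backbone name implies a cytomegalovirus promoter driving the insert.

The insert is summarised as Myr2-12GS-I3-01-myc-Late1, which describes a modular fusion protein. Reading the name in order, it comprises an N-terminal myristoylation signal variant (Myr2) that would direct membrane association, a linker labelled 12GS (presumably a glycine-serine spacer), the I3-01 module, which the associated work indicates is a designed self-assembling protein nanocage subunit, a myc epitope tag for detection, and a C-terminal "Late1" element, presumably a viral late-domain-type motif of the kind that recruits the cellular ESCRT budding machinery. Exact sequences and origins of these modules are not stated in the record. Together, membrane binding, self-assembly and recruitment of budding factors are the functions needed for a protein to drive its own release from cells. The construct is one numbered variant in an EPN series and is used to express a designed protein in mammalian cells that induces the formation of extracellular vesicles containing nanocages, for studying and engineering this process.
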