>Addgene plasmid #79918 | pCMV-EPN-03 | addgene partial sequence | sequence record 162095 | CMV-F 5'-CGCAAATGGGCGGTAGGCGTG-3'
CTAGAGAACCCACTGCTTACTGGCTTATCGAAATTAATACGACTCACTATAGGGAGACCCAAGCTGGCTA
GCGTTTAAACGGGCCCTCTAGAATTATCGATCCGGAGGTACCATGGGTGCACAGTTTTCCGGTTCTAAAT
CTGGCTCCGGCTCTGACTCTGGTAGCAAGATCGAAGAGCTGTTCAAGAAACACAAGATCGTTGCCGTGCT
GCGTGCCAATAGTGTGGAAGAAGCGAAAAAGAAAGCGCTGGCGGTTTTCCTGGGCGGCGTTCATCTGATT
GAAATTACCTTTACCGTGCCGGATGCGGATACCGTGATTAAGGAACTGAGCTTTCTGAAGGAAATGGGCG
CGATTATTGGTGCGGGCACCGTGACCAGCGTGGAGCAGTGCCGTAAAGCGGTGGAAAGTGGCGCCGAATT
CATTGTGAGTCCGCACCTGGACGAGGAAATTAGCCAATTTTGCAAGGAGAAGGGTGTGTTCTATATGCCA
GGCGTTATGACCCCGACCGAACTGGTGAAAGCCATGAAACTGGGCCATACCATCTTAAAACTGTTTCCGG
GTGAGGTGGTGGGTCCGCAGTTTGTTAAAGCGATGAAAGGTCCGTTTCCGAATGTGAAATTTGTGCCAAC
CGGCGGTGTTAATCTGGACAATGTGTGCGAATGGTTCAAAGCGGGCGTGCTGGCCGTGGGCGTGGGCAGC
GCGTTAGTGAAAGGCACCCCGGTGGAAGTGGCGGAAAAGGCCAAGGCGTTCGTTGAGAAGATTCGTGGCT
GCACCGAACAGAAACTGATTAGCGAAGAAGATCTGCAGTCTCGTCCGGAACCGACCGCACCGCCGGAAGA
ATCTTTCCGTTCTGGTGTTGAAACCACCACGCCACCGCAAAAACAGGAGCCGATCGACAAAGAACTGTAC
CCGCTGACCTCTCTGCGTTCTCTGTTCGGTAACGACCCGTCTTCTCAGTGACTCGA
