>Addgene plasmid #79918 | pCMV-EPN-03 | addgene partial sequence | sequence record 162096 | Bglob-pA-R 5'-ttttggcagagggaaaaaga-3'
GGGTCGTTACCGAACAGAGAACGCAGAGAGGTCAGCGGGTACAGTTCTTTGTCGATCGGCTCCTGTTTTT
GCGGTGGCGTGGTGGTTTCAACACCAGAACGGAAAGATTCTTCCGGCGGTGCGGTCGGTTCCGGACGAGA
CTGCAGATCTTCTTCGCTAATCAGTTTCTGTTCGGTGCAGCCACGAATCTTCTCAACGAACGCCTTGGCC
TTTTCCGCCACTTCCACCGGGGTGCCTTTCACTAACGCGCTGCCCACGCCCACGGCCAGCACGCCCGCTT
TGAACCATTCGCACACATTGTCCAGATTAACACCGCCGGTTGGCACAAATTTCACATTCGGAAACGGACC
TTTCATCGCTTTAACAAACTGCGGACCCACCACCTCACCCGGAAACAGTTTTAAGATGGTATGGCCCAGT
TTCATGGCTTTCACCAGTTCGGTCGGGGTCATAACGCCTGGCATATAGAACACACCCTTCTCCTTGCAAA
ATTGGCTAATTTCCTCGTCCAGGTGCGGACTCACAATGAATTCGGCGCCACTTTCCACCGCTTTACGGCA
CTGCTCCACGCTGGTCACGGTGCCCGCACCAATAATCGCGCCCATTTCCTTCAGAAAGCTCAGTTCCTTA
ATCACGGTATCCGCATCCGGCACGGTAAAGGTAATTTCAATCAGATGAACGCCGCCCAGGAAAACCGCCA
GCGCTTTCTTTTTCGCTTCTTCCACACTATTGGCACGCAGCACGGCAACGATCTTGTGTTTCTTGAACAG
CTCTTCGATCTTGCTACCAGAGTCAGAGCCGGAGCCAGATTTAGAACCGGAAAACTGTGCACCCATGGTA
CCTCCGGATCGATAATTCTAGAGGGCCCGTTTAAACGCTAGCCAGCTTGGGTCTCCCTATAGTGAGTCGT
ATTAATTTCGATAAGC
