>Addgene plasmid #79918 | pCMV-EPN-03 | depositor partial sequence | sequence record 162098 | EPN-03
CTAGAATTATCGATCCGGAGGTACCATGGGTGCACAGTTTTCCGGTTCTAAATCTGGCTCCGGCTCTGAC
TCTGGTAGCAAGATCGAAGAGCTGTTCAAGAAACACAAGATCGTTGCCGTGCTGCGTGCCAATAGTGTGG
AAGAAGCGAAAAAGAAAGCGCTGGCGGTTTTCCTGGGCGGCGTTCATCTGATTGAAATTACCTTTACCGT
GCCGGATGCGGATACCGTGATTAAGGAACTGAGCTTTCTGAAGGAAATGGGCGCGATTATTGGTGCGGGC
ACCGTGACCAGCGTGGAGCAGTGCCGTAAAGCGGTGGAAAGTGGCGCCGAATTCATTGTGAGTCCGCACC
TGGACGAGGAAATTAGCCAATTTTGCAAGGAGAAGGGTGTGTTCTATATGCCAGGCGTTATGACCCCGAC
CGAACTGGTGAAAGCCATGAAACTGGGCCATACCATCTTAAAACTGTTTCCGGGTGAGGTGGTGGGTCCG
CAGTTTGTTAAAGCGATGAAAGGTCCGTTTCCGAATGTGAAATTTGTGCCAACCGGCGGTGTTAATCTGG
ACAATGTGTGCGAATGGTTCAAAGCGGGCGTGCTGGCCGTGGGCGTGGGCAGCGCGTTAGTGAAAGGCAC
CCCGGTGGAAGTGGCGGAAAAGGCCAAGGCGTTCGTTGAGAAGATTCGTGGCTGCACCGAACAGAAACTG
ATTAGCGAAGAAGATCTGCAGTCTCGTCCGGAACCGACCGCACCGCCGGAAGAATCTTTCCGTTCTGGTG
TTGAAACCACCACGCCACCGCAAAAACAGGAGCCGATCGACAAAGAACTGTACCCGCTGACCTCTCTGCG
TTCTCTGTTCGGTAACGACCCGTCTTCTCAGTGACTCGAGAAGCTTGCTAGCAGATCTT
